>Addgene plasmid #196250 | pEN-L1-PJ23119-PplpT-sfGFP-TrrfB-BsaI-Scaf-L2 | addgene full sequence | sequence record 393062 | Addgene NGS Result
CCCTGATTCTGTGGATAACCGTATTACCGCCTTTGAGTGAGCTGATACCGCTCGCCGCAGCCGAACGACC
GAGCGCAGCGAGTCAGTGAGCGAGGAAGCGGAAGAGCGCCCAATACGCAAACCGCCTCTCCCCGCGCGTT
GGCCGATTCATTAATGCAGCTGGCACGACAGGTTTCCCGACTGGAAAGCGGGCAGTGAGCGCAACGCAAT
TAATACGCGTACCGCTAGCCAGGAAGAGTTTGTAGAAACGCAAAAAGGCCATCCGTCAGGATGGCCTTCT
GCTTAGTTTGATGCCTGGCAGTTTATGGCGGGCGTCCTGCCCGCCACCCTCCGGGCCGTTGCTTCACAAC
GTTCAAATCCGCTCCCGGCGGATTTGTCCTACTCAGGAGAGCGTTCACCGACAAACAACAGATAAAACGA
AAGGCCCAGTCTTCCGACTGAGCCTTTCGTTTTATTTGATGCCTGGCAGTTCCCTACTCTCGCGTTAACG
CTAGCATGGATGTTTTCCCAGTCACGACGTTGTAAAACGACGGCCAGTCTTAAGCTCGGGCCCCAAATAA
TGATTTTATTTTGACTGATAGTGACCTGTTCGTTGCAACAAATTGATGAGCAATGCTTTTTTATAATGCC
AACTTTGTACAAAAAAGCAGGCTTAACCTTTGACAGCTAGCTCAGTCCTAGGTATAATGCTAGCGGAGAC
CGAAAGTGAAACGTGATTTCATGCGTCATTTTGAACATTTTGTAAATCTTATTTAATAATGTGTGCGGCA
ATTCACATTTAATTTATGAATGTTTTCTTAACATCGCGGCAACTCAAGAAACGGCAGGTTCGGATCTTAG
CTACTAGAGAAAGAGGAGAAATACTAGATGCGTAAAGGCGAAGAGCTGTTCACTGGTGTCGTCCCTATTC
TGGTGGAACTGGATGGTGATGTCAACGGTCATAAGTTTTCCGTGCGTGGCGAGGGTGAAGGTGACGCAAC
TAATGGTAAACTGACGCTGAAGTTCATCTGTACTACTGGTAAACTGCCGGTTCCTTGGCCGACTCTGGTA
ACGACGCTGACTTATGGTGTTCAGTGCTTTGCTCGTTATCCGGACCATATGAAGCAGCATGACTTCTTCA
AGTCCGCCATGCCGGAAGGCTATGTGCAGGAACGCACGATTTCCTTTAAGGATGACGGCACGTACAAAAC
GCGTGCGGAAGTGAAATTTGAAGGCGATACCCTGGTAAACCGCATTGAGCTGAAAGGCATTGACTTTAAA
GAGGACGGCAATATCCTGGGCCATAAGCTGGAATACAATTTTAACAGCCACAATGTTTACATCACCGCCG
ATAAACAAAAAAATGGCATTAAAGCGAATTTTAAAATTCGCCACAACGTGGAGGATGGCAGCGTGCAGCT
GGCTGATCACTACCAGCAAAACACTCCAATCGGTGATGGTCCTGTTCTGCTGCCAGACAATCACTATCTG
AGCACGCAAAGCGTTCTGTCTAAAGATCCGAACGAGAAACGCGATCATATGGTTCTGCTGGAGTTCGTAA
CCGCAGCGGGCATCACGCATGGTATGGATGAACTGTACAAATGACCAGGCATCAAATAAAACGAAAGGCT
CAGTCGAAAGACTGGGCCTTTCGTTTTATCTGTTGTTTGTCGGTGAACGCTCTCTACTAGAGTCACACTG
GCTCACCTTCGGGTGGGCCTTTCTGCGTTTATAGAGGTCTCTGTTTTAGAGCTAGAAATAGCAAGTTAAA
ATAAGGCTAGTCCGTTATCAACTTGAAAAAGTGGCACCGAGTCGGTGCTTTTTTTGTATTACCCAGCTTT
CTTGTACAAAGTTGGCATTATAAGAAAGCATTGCTTATCAATTTGTTGCAACGAACAGGTCACTATCAGT
CAAAATAAAATCATTATTTGCCATCCAGCTGATATCCCCTATAGTGAGTCGTATTACATGGTCATAGCTG
TTTCCTGGCAGCTCTGGCCCGTGTCTCAAAATCTCTGATGTTACATTGCACAAGATAAAAATATATCATC
ATGAACAATAAAACTGTCTGCTTACATAAACAGTAATACAAGGGGTGTTATGAGCCATATTCAACGGGAA
ACGTCGAGGCCGCGATTAAATTCCAACATGGATGCTGATTTATATGGGTATAAATGGGCTCGCGATAATG
TCGGGCAATCAGGTGCGACAATCTATCGCTTGTATGGGAAGCCCGATGCGCCAGAGTTGTTTCTGAAACA
TGGCAAAGGTAGCGTTGCCAATGATGTTACAGATGAGATGGTCAGACTAAACTGGCTGACGGAATTTATG
CCTCTTCCGACCATCAAGCATTTTATCCGTACTCCTGATGATGCATGGTTACTCACCACTGCGATCCCCG
GAAAAACAGCATTCCAGGTATTAGAAGAATATCCTGATTCAGGTGAAAATATTGTTGATGCGCTGGCAGT
GTTCCTGCGCCGGTTGCATTCGATTCCTGTTTGTAATTGTCCTTTTAACAGCGATCGCGTATTTCGTCTC
GCTCAGGCGCAATCACGAATGAATAACGGTTTGGTTGATGCGAGTGATTTTGATGACGAGCGTAATGGCT
GGCCTGTTGAACAAGTCTGGAAAGAAATGCATAAACTTTTGCCATTCTCACCGGATTCAGTCGTCACTCA
TGGTGATTTCTCACTTGATAACCTTATTTTTGACGAGGGGAAATTAATAGGTTGTATTGATGTTGGACGA
GTCGGAATCGCAGACCGATACCAGGATCTTGCCATCCTATGGAACTGCCTCGGTGAGTTTTCTCCTTCAT
TACAGAAACGGCTTTTTCAAAAATATGGTATTGATAATCCTGATATGAATAAATTGCAGTTTCATTTGAT
GCTCGATGAGTTTTTCTAATCAGAATTGGTTAATTGGTTGTAACACTGGCAGAGCATTACGCTGACTTGA
CGGGACGGCGCAAGCTCATGACCAAAATCCCTTAACGTGAGTTACGCGTCGTTCCACTGAGCGTCAGACC
CCGTAGAAAAGATCAAAGGATCTTCTTGAGATCCTTTTTTTCTGCGCGTAATCTGCTGCTTGCAAACAAA
AAAACCACCGCTACCAGCGGTGGTTTGTTTGCCGGATCAAGAGCTACCAACTCTTTTTCCGAAGGTAACT
GGCTTCAGCAGAGCGCAGATACCAAATACTGTTCTTCTAGTGTAGCCGTAGTTAGGCCACCACTTCAAGA
ACTCTGTAGCACCGCCTACATACCTCGCTCTGCTAATCCTGTTACCAGTGGCTGCTGCCAGTGGCGATAA
GTCGTGTCTTACCGGGTTGGACTCAAGACGATAGTTACCGGATAAGGCGCAGCGGTCGGGCTGAACGGGG
GGTTCGTGCACACAGCCCAGCTTGGAGCGAACGACCTACACCGAACTGAGATACCTACAGCGTGAGCTAT
GAGAAAGCGCCACGCTTCCCGAAGGGAGAAAGGCGGACAGGTATCCGGTAAGCGGCAGGGTCGGAACAGG
AGAGCGCACGAGGGAGCTTCCAGGGGGAAACGCCTGGTATCTTTATAGTCCTGTCGGGTTTCGCCACCTC
TGACTTGAGCGTCGATTTTTGTGATGCTCGTCAGGGGGGCGGAGCCTATGGAAAAACGCCAGCAACGCGG
CCTTTTTACGGTTCCTGGCCTTTTGCTGGCCTTTTGCTCACATGTTCTTTCCTGCGTTATC
Features (pLannotate 1.2.2; 15 found; start..end, strand, type, name):
      1..104     +  rep_origin     RSF ori (fragment): Plasmids containing the RSF 1030 origin of replication can be propagated in E. coli cells that contain additional plasmids with compatible origins.
    106..198     +  CDS            lacI (fragment): lac repressor; lacI; The lac repressor binds to the lac operator to inhibit transcription in E. coli. This inhibition can be relieved by adding lactose or isopropyl-β-D-thiogalactopyranoside (IPTG).
    253..280     -  terminator     rrnB T2 terminator: transcription terminator T2 from the E. coli rrnB gene
    412..455     +  terminator     rrnB T1 terminator: Escherichia coli rrnB; transcription terminator T1 from the E. coli rrnB gene
    502..538     -  CDS            lacZα (fragment): LacZα fragment of β-galactosidase; lacZ fragment
    554..653     +  protein_bind   attL1: mutant version of attL; recombination site for the Gateway® LR reaction LR Clonase™
    660..694     +  promoter       J23119 promoter: bacterial promoter (Registry of Standard Biological Parts BBa J23119)
    868..1581    +  CDS            superfolder GFP: GFP variant that folds robustly even when fused to poorly folded proteins (Pédelacq et al., 2006)
   1593..1664    +  terminator     rrnB T1 terminator: transcription terminator T1 from the E. coli rrnB gene
   1680..1707    +  terminator     T7Te terminator: phage T7 early transcription terminator
   1723..1798    +  misc_RNA       gRNA scaffold: guide RNA scaffold for the Streptococcus pyogenes CRISPR/Cas9 system
   1811..1910    -  protein_bind   attL2: mutant version of attL; recombination site for the Gateway® LR reaction LR Clonase™
   1928..1946    -  promoter       T7 promoter: promoter for bacteriophage T7 RNA polymerase
   2080..2889    +  CDS            KanR: aminoglycoside phosphotransferase; aph(3')-Ia; confers resistance to kanamycin in bacteria or G418 (Geneticin®) in eukaryotes
   3036..3624    +  rep_origin     ori: high-copy-number ColE1/pMB1/pBR322/pUC origin of replication
