[The description below was written by a language model from this plasmid's Addgene catalogue record and pLannotate feature annotations shown in this document.]
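Description:
pEN-L1-PJ23119-PplpT-sfGFP-TrrfB-BsaI-Scaf-L2 is a 3.7 kb Gateway entry vector built on a pENTR backbone and used as a cloning intermediate for bacterial CRISPR-Cas9 guide RNA genes. It is maintained in E. coli at high copy through a ColE1/pUC-type origin and selected with kanamycin via the aph(3')-Ia KanR gene. Upstream of the cassette are the rrnB T1 and T2 terminators typical of pENTR vectors, which insulate the insert from read-through transcription. The automated annotation also picks up short fragments of an RSF origin, lacI and lacZα, as well as a T7 promoter just outside attL2. These appear to be backbone remnants rather than functional parts.

The payload lies between attL1 and attL2. It begins with the strong constitutive synthetic J23119 promoter, followed by a superfolder GFP expression unit ending in rrnB T1 and T7Te terminators, and then the Streptococcus pyogenes Cas9 gRNA scaffold. The plasmid name indicates that sfGFP has its own promoter (written PplpT in the name, GlpT in the insert field), though that element is not annotated in the feature table. The name and the recorded BsaI cloning sites, which are destroyed during cloning, suggest that the GFP unit is a drop-out stuffer. On that reading, BsaI digestion removes it and a target-specific spacer is ligated in directly between J23119 and the scaffold, so that correct clones could be recognised by loss of fluorescence. As deposited, the plasmid carries no target sequence. The finished guide cassette can then be moved by LR recombination into a Gateway destination vector. The associated work concerns Cas9-based cytosine base editors for plant-pathogenic bacteria.
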