Addgene plasmid #196250: pEN-L1-PJ23119-PplpT-sfGFP-TrrfB-BsaI-Scaf-L2
Purpose: Plasmid for cloning of a CRISPR-Cas9 guide RNA gene under promoter PJ23119
Depositing lab: Bing Yang. Depositing organization: University of Missouri at Columbia. Publication: Efficient CRISPR-Cas9 based cytosine base editors for phytopathogenic bacteria. Li C, Wang L, Cseke LJ, Vasconcelos F, Huguet-Tapia JC, Gassmann W, Pauwels L, White FF, Dong H, Yang B. Commun Biol. 2023 Jan 17;6(1):56. doi: 10.1038/s42003-023-04451-8. PubMed 36646768.
Backbone
  Vector backbone: pENTR
  Vector type: Bacterial Expression
Growth in bacteria
  Bacterial resistance: Kanamycin, 50 μg/mL
  Growth temperature: 37°C
  Growth strain: DH5alpha
  Copy number: High Copy
Gene/Insert
  Gene/Insert name: attL1-GlpT-scGFP-attL2
  gRNA/shRNA sequence: no target sequence
  Promoter: J23119 promoter
  Cloning method: Restriction Enzyme; 5′ cloning site BsaI (destroyed during cloning); 3′ cloning site BsaI (destroyed during cloning)
  Sequencing primers: 5′ 5-TGTAAAACGACGGCCAGT-3; 3′ 5-CAGGAAACAGCTATGACC-3
Terms and licenses: Academic/Nonprofit Terms; Industry Terms: Not Available to Industry
How to cite: pEN-L1-PJ23119-PplpT-sfGFP-TrrfB-BsaI-Scaf-L2 was a gift from Bing Yang (Addgene plasmid # 196250 ; http://n2t.net/addgene:196250 ; RRID:Addgene_196250)
